>Addgene plasmid #91581 | pPN260 | addgene full sequence | sequence record 179030 | Addgene NGS Result
GAGGGCCTATTTCCCATGATTCCTTCATATTTGCATATACGATACAAGGCTGTTAGAGAGATAATTGGAA
TTAATTTGACTGTAAACACAAAGATATTAGTACAAAATACGTGACGTAGAAAGTAATAATTTCTTGGGTA
GTTTGCAGTTTTAAAATTATGTTTTAAAATGGACTATCATATGCTTACCGTAACTTGAAAGTATTTCGAT
TTCTTGGCTTTATATATCTTGTGGAAAGGACGAAACACCGGACGTACTTACTTCCCTGATGTTTTAGAGC
TAGAAATAGCAAGTTAAAATAAGGCTAGTCCGTTATCAACTTGAAAAAGTGGCACCGAGTCGGTGCTTTT
TTAAGCTTGGCGTAATCATGGTCATAGCTGTTTCCTGTGTGAAATTGTTATCCGCTCACAATTCCACACA
ACATACGAGCCGGAAGCATAAAGTGTAAAGCCTGGGGTGCCTAATGAGTGAGCTAACTCACATTAATTGC
GTTGCGCTCACTGCCCGCTTTCCAGTCGGGAAACCTGTCGTGCCAGCTGCATTAATGAATCGGCCAACGC
GCGGGGAGAGGCGGTTTGCGTATTGGGCGCTCTTCCGCTTCCTCGCTCACTGACTCGCTGCGCTCGGTCG
TTCGGCTGCGGCGAGCGGTATCAGCTCACTCAAAGGCGGTAATACGGTTATCCACAGAATCAGGGGATAA
CGCAGGAAAGAACATGTGAGCAAAAGGCCAGCAAAAGGCCAGGAACCGTAAAAAGGCCGCGTTGCTGGCG
TTTTTCCATAGGCTCCGCCCCCCTGACGAGCATCACAAAAATCGACGCTCAAGTCAGAGGTGGCGAAACC
CGACAGGACTATAAAGATACCAGGCGTTTCCCCCTGGAAGCTCCCTCGTGCGCTCTCCTGTTCCGACCCT
GCCGCTTACCGGATACCTGTCCGCCTTTCTCCCTTCGGGAAGCGTGGCGCTTTCTCATAGCTCACGCTGT
AGGTATCTCAGTTCGGTGTAGGTCGTTCGCTCCAAGCTGGGCTGTGTGCACGAACCCCCCGTTCAGCCCG
ACCGCTGCGCCTTATCCGGTAACTATCGTCTTGAGTCCAACCCGGTAAGACACGACTTATCGCCACTGGC
AGCAGCCACTGGTAACAGGATTAGCAGAGCGAGGTATGTAGGCGGTGCTACAGAGTTCTTGAAGTGGTGG
CCTAACTACGGCTACACTAGAAGAACAGTATTTGGTATCTGCGCTCTGCTGAAGCCAGTTACCTTCGGAA
AAAGAGTTGGTAGCTCTTGATCCGGCAAACAAACCACCGCTGGTAGCGGTGGTTTTTTTGTTTGCAAGCA
GCAGATTACGCGCAGAAAAAAAGGATCTCAAGAAGATCCTTTGATCTTTTCTACGGGGTCTGACGCTCAG
TGGAACGAAAACTCACGTTAAGGGATTTTGGTCATGAGATTATCAAAAAGGATCTTCACCTAGATCCTTT
TAAATTAAAAATGAAGTTTTAAATCAATCTAAAGTATATATGAGTAAACTTGGTCTGACAGTTACCAATG
CTTAATCAGTGAGGCACCTATCTCAGCGATCTGTCTATTTCGTTCATCCATAGTTGCCTGACTCCCCGTC
GTGTAGATAACTACGATACGGGAGGGCTTACCATCTGGCCCCAGTGCTGCAATGATACCGCGAGACCCAC
GCTCACCGGCTCCAGATTTATCAGCAATAAACCAGCCAGCCGGAAGGGCCGAGCGCAGAAGTGGTCCTGC
AACTTTATCCGCCTCCATCCAGTCTATTAATTGTTGCCGGGAAGCTAGAGTAAGTAGTTCGCCAGTTAAT
AGTTTGCGCAACGTTGTTGCCATTGCTACAGGCATCGTGGTGTCACGCTCGTCGTTTGGTATGGCTTCAT
TCAGCTCCGGTTCCCAACGATCAAGGCGAGTTACATGATCCCCCATGTTGTGCAAAAAAGCGGTTAGCTC
CTTCGGTCCTCCGATCGTTGTCAGAAGTAAGTTGGCCGCAGTGTTATCACTCATGGTTATGGCAGCACTG
CATAATTCTCTTACTGTCATGCCATCCGTAAGATGCTTTTCTGTGACTGGTGAGTACTCAACCAAGTCAT
TCTGAGAATAGTGTATGCGGCGACCGAGTTGCTCTTGCCCGGCGTCAATACGGGATAATACCGCGCCACA
TAGCAGAACTTTAAAAGTGCTCATCATTGGAAAACGTTCTTCGGGGCGAAAACTCTCAAGGATCTTACCG
CTGTTGAGATCCAGTTCGATGTAACCCACTCGTGCACCCAACTGATCTTCAGCATCTTTTACTTTCACCA
GCGTTTCTGGGTGAGCAAAAACAGGAAGGCAAAATGCCGCAAAAAAGGGAATAAGGGCGACACGGAAATG
TTGAATACTCATACTCTTCCTTTTTCAATATTATTGAAGCATTTATCAGGGTTATTGTCTCATGAGCGGA
TACATATTTGAATGTATTTAGAAAAATAAACAAATAGGGGTTCCGCGCACATTTCCCCGAAAAGTGCCAC
CTGACGTCTAAGAAACCATTATTATCATGACATTAACCTATAAAAATAGGCGTATCACGAGGCCCTTTCG
TCTCGCGCGTTTCGGTGATGACGGTGAAAACCTCTGACACATGCAGCTCCCGGAGACGGTCACAGCTTGT
CTGTAAGCGGATGCCGGGAGCAGACAAGCCCGTCAGGGCGCGTCAGCGGGTGTTGGCGGGTGTCGGGGCT
GGCTTAACTATGCGGCATCAGAGCAGATTGTACTGAGAGTGCACCATATGCGGTGTGAAATACCGCACAG
ATGCGTAAGGAGAAAATACCGCATCAGGCGCCATTCGCCATTCAGGCTGCGCAACTGTTGGGAAGGGCGA
TCGGTGCGGGCCTCTTCGCTATTACGCCAGCTGGCGAAAGGGGGATGTGCTGCAAGGCGATTAAGTTGGG
TAACGCCAGGGTTTTCCCAGTCACGACGTTGTAAAACGACGGCCAGTGAATTCGAGCTCGGTACCCGGGG
ATCCGTTAATTAA
Features (pLannotate 1.2.2; 13 found; start..end, strand, type, name):
      1..241     +  promoter       U6 promoter: RNA polymerase III promoter for human U6 snRNA
    271..346     +  misc_RNA       gRNA scaffold: guide RNA scaffold for the Streptococcus pyogenes CRISPR/Cas9 system
    395..411     -  protein_bind   lac operator: The lac repressor binds to the lac operator to inhibit transcription in E. coli. This inhibition can be relieved by adding lactose or isopropyl-β-D-thiogalactopyranoside (IPTG). lac repressor encoded by lacI
    419..449     -  promoter       lac promoter: promoter for the E. coli lac operon
    464..485     -  protein_bind   CAP binding site: CAP binding activates transcription in the presence of cAMP. E. coli catabolite activator protein
    498..590     -  CDS            lacI (fragment): lac repressor; lacI; The lac repressor binds to the lac operator to inhibit transcription in E. coli. This inhibition can be relieved by adding lactose or isopropyl-β-D-thiogalactopyranoside (IPTG).
    773..1361    -  rep_origin     ori: high-copy-number ColE1/pMB1/pBR322/pUC origin of replication
   1532..2392    -  CDS            AmpR: β-lactamase; bla; confers resistance to ampicillin, carbenicillin, and related antibiotics
   2393..2497    -  promoter       AmpR promoter: bla
   2592..2627    +  CDS            rop (fragment): Rop protein, which maintains plasmids at low copy number; rop
   2729..2828    +  misc_feature   bom (fragment): basis of mobility region from pBR322
   2834..2991    -  CDS            lacZα (fragment): LacZα fragment of β-galactosidase; lacZ fragment
   2988..3014    +  misc_feature   MCS (fragment): pUC18/19 multiple cloning site
