[The description below was written by a language model from this plasmid's Addgene catalogue record and pLannotate feature annotations shown in this document.]
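Description:
pPN260 is a small (about 3.0 kb) CRISPR guide RNA expression plasmid built on a pUC19 backbone carrying a U6 promoter cassette. It is propagated in E. coli from the high-copy ColE1/pUC origin and selected with ampicillin through the β-lactamase (AmpR) gene and its native promoter. The rest of the backbone consists of pUC19 remnants annotated in the sequence: the lac promoter, lac operator and CAP binding site, fragments of lacZα, lacI, rop and bom, and a partial multiple cloning site. These have no stated role in the construct's function. The plasmid has no mammalian selection marker or reporter and no Cas9 coding sequence, so the nuclease must be supplied separately.

The payload is a single sgRNA transcription unit. The human U6 promoter, an RNA polymerase III promoter suited to producing short, uncapped RNAs, drives a roughly 20-nucleotide spacer targeting human CLU (clusterin, also known as APOJ). The spacer is fused directly to the Streptococcus pyogenes Cas9 guide RNA scaffold. It sits in the unannotated gap between the promoter and scaffold features and was inserted via BbsI sites, which were destroyed during cloning, as is typical of Type IIS oligo-cloning strategies.

The stated purpose is to express an sgRNA targeting human CLU. The associated publication describes a scaled framework for CRISPR editing of human pluripotent stem cells to study psychiatric disease, which suggests co-delivery with an SpCas9 source to edit the CLU locus in such cells. The record does not specify the intended edit or the delivery method.
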