Addgene plasmid #91581: pPN260
Purpose: Express sgRNA targeting human CLU
Depositing lab: Lindy Barrett. Depositing organization: Broad Institute. Publication: A Scaled Framework for CRISPR Editing of Human Pluripotent Stem Cells to Study Psychiatric Disease. Hazelbaker DZ, Beccard A, Bara AM, Dabkowski N, Messana A, Mazzucato P, Lam D, Manning D, Eggan K, Barrett LE. Stem Cell Reports. 2017 Oct 10;9(4):1315-1327. doi: 10.1016/j.stemcr.2017.09.006. PubMed 29020615.
Backbone
  Vector backbone: pUC19-U6 promoter
  Vector type: CRISPR
Growth in bacteria
  Bacterial resistance: Ampicillin, 100 μg/mL
  Growth temperature: 37°C
  Growth strain: DH5alpha
  Copy number: High Copy
Gene/Insert
  Gene/Insert name: CLU (alt name: NR_045494.1)
  gRNA/shRNA sequence: GACGTACTTACTTCCCTGAT
  Species: H. sapiens (human)
  Insert size (bp): 21
  Entrez Gene: CLU (a.k.a. AAG4, APO-J, APOJ, CLI, CLU1, CLU2, KUB1, NA1/NA2, SGP-2, SGP2, SP-40, TRPM-2, TRPM2)
  Promoter: U6
  Cloning method: Restriction Enzyme; 5′ cloning site BbsI (destroyed during cloning); 3′ cloning site BbsI (destroyed during cloning)
  Sequencing primers: 5′ M13F (-21)
Terms and licenses: Academic/Nonprofit Terms; Industry Terms: Not Available to Industry
How to cite: pPN260 was a gift from Lindy Barrett (Addgene plasmid # 91581 ; http://n2t.net/addgene:91581 ; RRID:Addgene_91581)
